>Addgene plasmid #118466 | pcDNA3-Lyn-sapphireAKAR | addgene full sequence | sequence record 230229 | Addgene NGS Result
GACGGATCGGGAGATCTCCCGATCCCCTATGGTGCACTCTCAGTACAATCTGCTCTGATGCCGCATAGTT
AAGCCAGTATCTGCTCCCTGCTTGTGTGTTGGAGGTCGCTGAGTAGTGCGCGAGCAAAATTTAAGCTACA
ACAAGGCAAGGCTTGACCGACAATTGCATGAAGAATCTGCTTAGGGTTAGGCGTTTTGCGCTGCTTCGCG
ATGTACGGGCCAGATATACGCGTTGACATTGATTATTGACTAGTTATTAATAGTAATCAATTACGGGGTC
ATTAGTTCATAGCCCATATATGGAGTTCCGCGTTACATAACTTACGGTAAATGGCCCGCCTGGCTGACCG
CCCAACGACCCCCGCCCATTGACGTCAATAATGACGTATGTTCCCATAGTAACGCCAATAGGGACTTTCC
ATTGACGTCAATGGGTGGAGTATTTACGGTAAACTGCCCACTTGGCAGTACATCAAGTGTATCATATGCC
AAGTACGCCCCCTATTGACGTCAATGACGGTAAATGGCCCGCCTGGCATTATGCCCAGTACATGACCTTA
TGGGACTTTCCTACTTGGCAGTACATCTACGTATTAGTCATCGCTATTACCATGGTGATGCGGTTTTGGC
AGTACATCAATGGGCGTGGATAGCGGTTTGACTCACGGGGATTTCCAAGTCTCCACCCCATTGACGTCAA
TGGGAGTTTGTTTTGGCACCAAAATCAACGGGACTTTCCAAAATGTCGTAACAACTCCGCCCCATTGACG
CAAATGGGCGGTAGGCGTGTACGGTGGGAGGTCTATATAAGCAGAGCTCTCTGGCTAACTAGAGAACCCA
CTGCTTACTGGCTTATCGAAATTAATACGACTCACTATAGGGAGACCCAAGCTTGCGGCCGCCACCATGG
GCTGCATCAAGAGCAAGCGCAAGGACAAGGATCCCATGCTGCGTCGCGCCACCCTGGTGGACGGCGGCAC
CGGCGGCAGCGAGCTCAGCGCGATCAACGTGTATATCATGGCTGACAAACAGAAGAACGGTATCAAGGCC
AACTTCAAGATCCGCCACAACATCGAAGACGGCGGCGTTCAGCTGGCTGATCACTACCAGCAGAACACCC
CAATCGGCGACGGCCCTGTTCTGCTGCCTGACAACCACTACTTAAGCATCCAGTCTAAACTGTCCAAAGA
CCCAAACGAGAAGCGCGACCACATGGTTCTGCTGGAATTTGTTACCGCCGCTGGTATCACCCACGGCATG
GACGAACTGTACAAGGGCGGCACCGGGGGATCTATGGTTTCCAAAGGCGAGGAACTGTTCACTGGTGTTG
TTCCTATCCTGGTTGAACTGGACGGCGACGTTAACGGCCACAAATTCAGCGTTAGCGGGGAAGGCGAAGG
AGACGCTACCTACGGCAAGCTGACTCTGAAGTTCATCTGCACCACTGGCAAGCTGCCTGTTCCTTGGCCT
ACCCTGGTTACTACCTTCTCCTATGGTGTTATGGTTTTCGCCAGATATCCTGACCACATGAAGCAGCACG
ACTTCTTCAAGAGCGCCATGCCTGAGGGCTACGTTCAGGAACGCACCATCTTTTTCAAGGACGACGGCAA
CTATAAGACACGCGCTGAGGTTAAGTTCGAGGGCGACACTCTGGTTAACCGCATCGAGCTGAAGGGCATC
GACTTCAAGGAGGACGGCAACATCCTGGGCCATAAGCTTGAATATAACAGCATGCATAAGTTTTCTCAAG
AACAGATCGGCGAAAACATTGTGTGCAGGGTCATTTGTACCACGGGTCAAATTCCCATCCGAGATTTGTC
AGCTGATATTTCACAAGTGCTTAAGGAAAAACGATCCATAAAGAAAGTTTGGACATTTGGTAGAAACCCA
GCCTGTGACTATCATTTAGGAAACATTTCAAGACTGTCAAATAAGCATTTCCAAATACTACTAGGAGAAG
ACGGTAACCTTTTATTGAATGACATTTCCACTAATGGGACCTGGTTAAATGGGCAAAAAGTCGAGAAGAA
CAGCAATCAGTTACTGTCTCAAGGTGATGAAATAACCGTTGGTGTAGGCGTGGAATCAGATATTTTATCT
CTGGTCATTTTCATAAACGACAAATTTAAGCAGTGCCTCGAGCAGAACAAAGTTGATCGCTAAGAATTCT
GCAGATATCCATCACACTGGCGGCCGCTCGAGCATGCATCTAGAGGGCCCTATTCTATAGTGTCACCTAA
ATGCTAGAGCTCGCTGATCAGCCTCGACTGTGCCTTCTAGTTGCCAGCCATCTGTTGTTTGCCCCTCCCC
CGTGCCTTCCTTGACCCTGGAAGGTGCCACTCCCACTGTCCTTTCCTAATAAAATGAGGAAATTGCATCG
CATTGTCTGAGTAGGTGTCATTCTATTCTGGGGGGTGGGGTGGGGCAGGACAGCAAGGGGGAGGATTGGG
AAGACAATAGCAGGCATGCTGGGGATGCGGTGGGCTCTATGGCTTCTGAGGCGGAAAGAACCAGCTGGGG
CTCTAGGGGGTATCCCC
[124 nt withheld, positions 2538-2661]
C
[91 nt withheld, positions 2663-2753]
A
[49 nt withheld, positions 2755-2803]
CCTTTGACGTTGGAGTCCACGTTCTTT
[37 nt withheld, positions 2831-2867]
ACCCTATCTCGGTCTATTCTTTTGATTTATAAGGGATTTTGCCGATTTCGGCCTATTGGTTAAAAAATGA
GCTGATTTAACAAAAATTTAACGCGAATTAATTCTGTGGAATGTGTGTCAGTTAGGGTGTGGAAAGTCCC
CAGGCTCCCCAGCAGGCAGAAGTATGCAAAGCATGCATCTCAATTAGTCAGCAACCAGGTGTGGAAAGTC
CCCAGGCTCCCCAGCAGGCAGAAGTATGCAAAGCATGCATCTCAATTAGTCAGCAACCATAGTCCCGCCC
CTAACTCCGCCCATCCCGCCCCTAACTCCGCCCAGTTCCGCCCATTCTCCGCCCCATGGCTGACTAATTT
TTTTTATTTATGCAGAGGCCGAGGCCGCCTCTGCCTCTGAGCTATTCCAGAAGTAGTGAGGAGGCTTTTT
TGGAGGCCTAGGCTTTTGCAAAAAGCTCCCGGGAGCTTGTATATCCATTTTCGGATCTGATCAAGAGACA
GGATGAGGATCGTTTCGCATGATTGAACAAGATGGATTGCACGCAGGTTCTCCGGCCGCTTGGGTGGAGA
GGCTATTCGGCTATGACTGGGCACAACAGACAATCGGCTGCTCTGATGCCGCCGTGTTCCGGCTGTCAGC
GCAGGGGCGCCCGGTTCTTTTTGTCAAGACCGACCTGTCCGGTGCCCTGAATGAACTGCAGGACGAGGCA
GCGCGGCTATCGTGGCTGGCCACGACGGGCGTTCCTTGCGCAGCTGTGCTCGACGTTGTCACTGAAGCGG
GAAGGGACTGGCTGCTATTGGGCGAAGTGCCGGGGCAGGATCTCCTGTCATCTCACCTTGCTCCTGCCGA
GAAAGTATCCATCATGGCTGATGCAATGCGGCGGCTGCATACGCTTGATCCGGCTACCTGCCCATTCGAC
CACCAAGCGAAACATCGCATCGAGCGAGCACGTACTCGGATGGAAGCCGGTCTTGTCGATCAGGATGATC
TGGACGAAGAGCATCAGGGGCTCGCGCCAGCCGAACTGTTCGCCAGGCTCAAGGCGCGCATGCCCGACGG
CGAGGATCTCGTCGTGACCCATGGCGATGCCTGCTTGCCGAATATCATGGTGGAAAATGGCCGCTTTTCT
GGATTCATCGACTGTGGCCGGCTGGGTGTGGCGGACCGCTATCAGGACATAGCGTTGGCTACCCGTGATA
TTGCTGAAGAGCTTGGCGGCGAATGGGCTGACCGCTTCCTCGTGCTTTACGGTATCGCCGCTCCCGATTC
GCAGCGCATCGCCTTCTATCGCCTTCTTGACGAGTTCTTCTGAGCGGGACTCTGGGGTTCGAAATGACCG
ACCAAGCGACGCCCAACCTGCCATCACGAGATTTCGATTCCACCGCCGCCTTCTATGAAAGGTTGGGCTT
CGGAATCGTTTTCCGGGACGCCGGCTGGATGATCCTCCAGCGCGGGGATCTCATGCTGGAGTTCTTCGCC
CACCCCAACTTGTTTATTGCAGCTTATAATGGTTACAAATAAAGCAATAGCATCACAAATTTCACAAATA
AAGCATTTTTTTCACTGCATTCTAGTTGTGGTTTGTCCAAACTCATCAATGTATCTTATCATGTCTGTAT
ACCGTCGACCTCTAGCTAGAGCTTGGCGTAATCATGGTCATAGCTGTTTCCTGTGTGAAATTGTTATCCG
CTCACAATTCCACACAACATACGAGCCGGAAGCATAAAGTGTAAAGCCTGGGGTGCCTAATGAGTGAGCT
AACTCACATTAATTGCGTTGCGCTCACTGCCCGCTTTCCAGTCGGGAAACCTGTCGTGCCAGCTGCATTA
ATGAATCGGCCAACGCGCGGGGAGAGGCGGTTTGCGTATTGGGCGCTCTTCCGCTTCCTCGCTCACTGAC
TCGCTGCGCTCGGTCGTTCGGCTGCGGCGAGCGGTATCAGCTCACTCAAAGGCGGTAATACGGTTATCCA
CAGAATCAGGGGATAACGCAGGAAAGAACATGTGAGCAAAAGGCCAGCAAAAGGCCAGGAACCGTAAAAA
GGCCGCGTTGCTGGCGTTTTTCCATAGGCTCCGCCCCCCTGACGAGCATCACAAAAATCGACGCTCAAGT
CAGAGGTGGCGAAACCCGACAGGACTATAAAGATACCAGGCGTTTCCCCCTGGAAGCTCCCTCGTGCGCT
CTCCTGTTCCGACCCTGCCGCTTACCGGATACCTGTCCGCCTTTCTCCCTTCGGGAAGCGTGGCGCTTTC
TCATAGCTCACGCTGTAGGTATCTCAGTTCGGTGTAGGTCGTTCGCTCCAAGCTGGGCTGTGTGCACGAA
CCCCCCGTTCAGCCCGACCGCTGCGCCTTATCCGGTAACTATCGTCTTGAGTCCAACCCGGTAAGACACG
ACTTATCGCCACTGGCAGCAGCCACTGGTAACAGGATTAGCAGAGCGAGGTATGTAGGCGGTGCTACAGA
GTTCTTGAAGTGGTGGCCTAACTACGGCTACACTAGAAGAACAGTATTTGGTATCTGCGCTCTGCTGAAG
CCAGTTACCTTCGGAAAAAGAGTTGGTAGCTCTTGATCCGGCAAACAAACCACCGCTGGTAGCGGTGGTT
TTTTTGTTTGCAAGCAGCAGATTACGCGCAGAAAAAAAGGATCTCAAGAAGATCCTTTGATCTTTTCTAC
GGGGTCTGACGCTCAGTGGAACGAAAACTCACGTTAAGGGATTTTGGTCATGAGATTATCAAAAAGGATC
TTCACCTAGATCCTTTTAAATTAAAAATGAAGTTTTAAATCAATCTAAAGTATATATGAGTAAACTTGGT
CTGACAGTTACCAATGCTTAATCAGTGAGGCACCTATCTCAGCGATCTGTCTATTTCGTTCATCCATAGT
TGCCTGACTCCCCGTCGTGTAGATAACTACGATACGGGAGGGCTTACCATCTGGCCCCAGTGCTGCAATG
ATACCGCGAGACCCACGCTCACCGGCTCCAGATTTATCAGCAATAAACCAGCCAGCCGGAAGGGCCGAGC
GCAGAAGTGGTCCTGCAACTTTATCCGCCTCCATCCAGTCTATTAATTGTTGCCGGGAAGCTAGAGTAAG
TAGTTCGCCAGTTAATAGTTTGCGCAACGTTGTTGCCATTGCTACAGGCATCGTGGTGTCACGCTCGTCG
TTTGGTATGGCTTCATTCAGCTCCGGTTCCCAACGATCAAGGCGAGTTACATGATCCCCCATGTTGTGCA
AAAAAGCGGTTAGCTCCTTCGGTCCTCCGATCGTTGTCAGAAGTAAGTTGGCCGCAGTGTTATCACTCAT
GGTTATGGCAGCACTGCATAATTCTCTTACTGTCATGCCATCCGTAAGATGCTTTTCTGTGACTGGTGAG
TACTCAACCAAGTCATTCTGAGAATAGTGTATGCGGCGACCGAGTTGCTCTTGCCCGGCGTCAATACGGG
ATAATACCGCGCCACATAGCAGAACTTTAAAAGTGCTCATCATTGGAAAACGTTCTTCGGGGCGAAAACT
CTCAAGGATCTTACCGCTGTTGAGATCCAGTTCGATGTAACCCACTCGTGCACCCAACTGATCTTCAGCA
TCTTTTACTTTCACCAGCGTTTCTGGGTGAGCAAAAACAGGAAGGCAAAATGCCGCAAAAAAGGGAATAA
GGGCGACACGGAAATGTTGAATACTCATACTCTTCCTTTTTCAATATTATTGAAGCATTTATCAGGGTTA
TTGTCTCATGAGCGGATACATATTTGAATGTATTTAGAAAAATAAACAAATAGGGGTTCCGCGCACATTT
CCCCGAAAAGTGCCACCTGACGTC
Features (pLannotate 1.2.2; 22 found; start..end, strand, type, name):
     28..80      -  misc_feature   bom (fragment): basis of mobility region from pBR322
    235..614     +  enhancer       CMV enhancer: human cytomegalovirus immediate early enhancer
    615..818     +  promoter       CMV promoter: human cytomegalovirus (CMV) immediate early promoter
    814..847     +  LTR            5' LTR (truncated) (fragment): truncated 5' long terminal repeat (LTR) from HIV-1
    863..881     +  promoter       T7 promoter: promoter for bacteriophage T7 RNA polymerase
   1006..1728    +  CDS            cEGFP: cEGFP is a basic (constitutively fluorescent) green fluorescent protein published in 2008, derived from Aequorea victoria.
   1738..2160    +  CDS            RAD53 (fragment): RAD53_YEAST - Also known as MEC2, SAD1, SPK1. Experimental evidence at protein level: Swiss-Prot protein existence level 1. Controls S-phase checkpoint as well as G1 and G2 DNA damage checkpoints. Phosphorylates proteins on serine, threonine, and tyrosine. Prevents entry into anaphase and mitotic exit after DNA damage via regulation of the Polo kinase CDC5. Seems to be involved in the phosphorylation of RPH1. From Saccharomyces cerevisiae (strain ATCC 204508 / S288c) (Baker's yeast).
   2224..2242    -  promoter       SP6 promoter: promoter for bacteriophage SP6 RNA polymerase
   2268..2492    +  polyA_signal   bGH poly(A) signal: bovine growth hormone polyadenylation signal
   2496..2517    +  promoter       SV40 promoter (fragment): SV40 enhancer and early promoter
   2538..2966    +  rep_origin     f1 ori (sequence partly withheld): f1 bacteriophage origin of replication; arrow indicates direction of (+) strand synthesis
   2980..3309    +  promoter       SV40 promoter: SV40 enhancer and early promoter
   3376..4167    +  CDS            neo: KKA2_KLEPN - Also known as kan, nptII. Experimental evidence at protein level: Swiss-Prot protein existence level 1. Resistance to kanamycin, neomycin, paromomycin, ribostamycin, butirosin and gentamicin B. From Klebsiella pneumoniae.
   4191..4349    +  CDS            ble (fragment): BLE_KLEPN - Experimental evidence at protein level: Swiss-Prot protein existence level 1. Binding protein with a strong affinity to the bleomycin family of antibiotics. Binds to CL990; an antimitotic-antibiotic compound. From Klebsiella pneumoniae.
   4344..4465    +  polyA_signal   SV40 poly(A) signal: SV40 polyadenylation signal
   4538..4554    -  protein_bind   lac operator: The lac repressor binds to the lac operator to inhibit transcription in E. coli. This inhibition can be relieved by adding lactose or isopropyl-β-D-thiogalactopyranoside (IPTG). lac repressor encoded by lacI
   4562..4592    -  promoter       lac promoter: promoter for the E. coli lac operon
   4607..4628    -  protein_bind   CAP binding site: CAP binding activates transcription in the presence of cAMP. E. coli catabolite activator protein
   4641..4733    -  CDS            lacI (fragment): lac repressor; lacI; The lac repressor binds to the lac operator to inhibit transcription in E. coli. This inhibition can be relieved by adding lactose or isopropyl-β-D-thiogalactopyranoside (IPTG).
   4916..5504    -  rep_origin     ori: high-copy-number ColE1/pMB1/pBR322/pUC origin of replication
   5675..6535    -  CDS            AmpR: β-lactamase; bla; confers resistance to ampicillin, carbenicillin, and related antibiotics
   6536..6640    -  promoter       AmpR promoter: bla
