[The description below was written by a language model from this plasmid's Addgene catalogue record and pLannotate feature annotations shown in this document.]
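Description:
pcDNA3-Lyn-sapphireAKAR is a mammalian expression plasmid built on the pcDNA3 backbone (about 6.7 kb in total) that encodes a genetically encoded, single-fluorophore reporter of protein kinase A (PKA) activity directed to the plasma membrane. It is propagated in E. coli through a high-copy ColE1/pUC-type origin with ampicillin selection from the β-lactamase gene. An SV40 promoter-driven neomycin phosphotransferase cassette with an SV40 polyadenylation signal allows G418 selection of stably transfected mammalian cells. An f1 origin and residual lac regulatory fragments are also present as standard backbone elements.

The roughly 1.26 kb synthetic insert sits between HindIII and EcoRI sites, downstream of the CMV immediate-early enhancer/promoter and upstream of the bovine growth hormone polyadenylation signal, with flanking T7 and SP6 promoters. According to the catalogue entry, the sensor is based on circularly permuted T-Sapphire. The automated annotation labels this fluorescent protein region as a GFP-family coding sequence ("cEGFP"), which reflects sequence similarity rather than the exact variant. It is followed by a segment matching yeast RAD53, which in A-kinase activity reporters of this kind typically corresponds to a phosphoamino acid-binding FHA domain. The PKA substrate motif that would partner with it is not separately annotated. In such designs, phosphorylation-driven binding of the substrate to this domain alters the fluorescence of the permuted fluorophore. An N-terminal targeting sequence from Lyn kinase, a motif generally lipid-modified to anchor proteins at the membrane, localises the sensor to the plasma membrane. The construct is intended for live-cell imaging of membrane-proximal PKA signalling, and its single-colour readout suits multiplexing with other biosensors.
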