Addgene plasmid #118466: pcDNA3-Lyn-sapphireAKAR
Purpose: cp-T-sapphire-based single-color PKA biosensor targeted to the plasma membrane.
Depositing lab: Jin Zhang. Publication: Single-fluorophore biosensors for sensitive and multiplexed detection of signalling activities. Mehta S, Zhang Y, Roth RH, Zhang JF, Mo A, Tenner B, Huganir RL, Zhang J. Nat Cell Biol. 2018 Sep 24. pii: 10.1038/s41556-018-0200-6. doi: 10.1038/s41556-018-0200-6. PubMed 30250062.
Backbone
  Vector backbone: pcDNA3
  Backbone manufacturer: Invitrogen
  Backbone size w/o insert (bp): 5415
  Total vector size (bp): 6672
  Vector type: Mammalian Expression
  Selectable markers: Neomycin (select with G418)
Growth in bacteria
  Bacterial resistance: Ampicillin, 100 μg/mL
  Growth temperature: 37°C
  Growth strain: DH5alpha
  Copy number: High Copy
Gene/Insert
  Gene/Insert name: Lyn-sapphireAKAR
  Species: Synthetic
  Insert size (bp): 1257
  Promoter: CMV
  Tag / fusion protein: N-terminal targeting sequence from Lyn kinase (N terminal on insert)
  Cloning method: Restriction Enzyme; 5′ cloning site HindIII (not destroyed); 3′ cloning site EcoRI (not destroyed)
  Sequencing primers: 5′ CMV forward; 3′ BGH reverse
Terms and licenses: Academic/Nonprofit Terms; Industry Terms: Not Available to Industry
How to cite: pcDNA3-Lyn-sapphireAKAR was a gift from Jin Zhang (Addgene plasmid # 118466 ; http://n2t.net/addgene:118466 ; RRID:Addgene_118466)
